>Addgene plasmid #201697 | pGFP-mTet1-DSBH pc2335 | addgene full sequence | sequence record 477005 | Addgene NGS Result
ACGCGCCCTGTAGCGGCGCATTG
[101 nt withheld, positions 24-124]
C
[91 nt withheld, positions 126-216]
A
[49 nt withheld, positions 218-266]
CCTTTGACGTTGGAGTCCACGTTCTTT
[37 nt withheld, positions 294-330]
ACCCTATCTCGGTCTATTCTTTTGATTTATAAGGGATTTTGCCGATTTCGGCCTATTGGTTAAAAAATGA
GCTGATTTAACAAAAATTTAACGCGAATTTTAACAAAATATTAACGCTTACAATTTCCTGATGCGGTATT
TTCTCCTTACGCATCTGTGCGGTATTTCACACCGCATATGGTGCACTCTCAGTACAATCTGCTCTGATGC
CGCATAGTTAAGCCAGCCCCGACACCCGCCAACACCCGCTGACGCGCCCTGACGGGCTTGTCTGCTCCCG
GCATCCGCTTACAGACAAGCTGTGACCGTCTCCGGGAGCTGCATGTGTCAGAGGTTTTCACCGTCATCAC
CGAAACGCGCGAGACGAAAGGGCCTCGTGATACGCCTATTTTTATAGGTTAATGTCATGATAATAATGGT
TTCTTAGACGTCAGGTGGCACTTTTCGGGGAAATGTGCGCGGAACCCCTATTTGTTTATTTTTCTAAATA
CATTCAAATATGTATCCGCTCATGAGACAATAACCCTGATAAATGCTTCAATAATATTGAAAAAGGAAGA
GTATGAGTATTCAACATTTCCGTGTCGCCCTTATTCCCTTTTTTGCGGCATTTTGCCTTCCTGTTTTTGC
TCACCCAGAAACGCTGGTGAAAGTAAAAGATGCTGAAGATCAGTTGGGTGCACGAGTGGGTTACATCGAA
CTGGATCTCAACAGCGGTAAGATCCTTGAGAGTTTTCGCCCCGAAGAACGTTTTCCAATGATGAGCACTT
TTAAAGTTCTGCTATGTGGCGCGGTATTATCCCGTATTGACGCCGGGCAAGAGCAACTCGGTCGCCGCAT
ACACTATTCTCAGAATGACTTGGTTGAGTACTCACCAGTCACAGAAAAGCATCTTACGGATGGCATGACA
GTAAGAGAATTATGCAGTGCTGCCATAACCATGAGTGATAACACTGCGGCCAACTTACTTCTGACAACGA
TCGGAGGACCGAAGGAGCTAACCGCTTTTTTGCACAACATGGGGGATCATGTAACTCGCCTTGATCGTTG
GGAACCGGAGCTGAATGAAGCCATACCAAACGACGAGCGTGACACCACGATGCCTGTAGCAATGGCAACA
ACGTTGCGCAAACTATTAACTGGCGAACTACTTACTCTAGCTTCCCGGCAACAATTAATAGACTGGATGG
AGGCGGATAAAGTTGCAGGACCACTTCTGCGCTCGGCCCTTCCGGCTGGCTGGTTTATTGCTGATAAATC
TGGAGCCGGTGAGCGTGGGTCTCGCGGTATCATTGCAGCACTGGGGCCAGATGGTAAGCCCTCCCGTATC
GTAGTTATCTACACGACGGGGAGTCAGGCAACTATGGATGAACGAAATAGACAGATCGCTGAGATAGGTG
CCTCACTGATTAAGCATTGGTAACTGTCAGACCAAGTTTACTCATATATACTTTAGATTGATTTAAAACT
TCATTTTTAATTTAAAAGGATCTAGGTGAAGATCCTTTTTGATAATCTCATGACCAAAATCCCTTAACGT
GAGTTTTCGTTCCACTGAGCGTCAGACCCCGTAGAAAAGATCAAAGGATCTTCTTGAGATCCTTTTTTTC
TGCGCGTAATCTGCTGCTTGCAAACAAAAAAACCACCGCTACCAGCGGTGGTTTGTTTGCCGGATCAAGA
GCTACCAACTCTTTTTCCGAAGGTAACTGGCTTCAGCAGAGCGCAGATACCAAATACTGTTCTTCTAGTG
TAGCCGTAGTTAGGCCACCACTTCAAGAACTCTGTAGCACCGCCTACATACCTCGCTCTGCTAATCCTGT
TACCAGTGGCTGCTGCCAGTGGCGATAAGTCGTGTCTTACCGGGTTGGACTCAAGACGATAGTTACCGGA
TAAGGCGCAGCGGTCGGGCTGAACGGGGGGTTCGTGCACACAGCCCAGCTTGGAGCGAACGACCTACACC
GAACTGAGATACCTACAGCGTGAGCTATGAGAAAGCGCCACGCTTCCCGAAGGGAGAAAGGCGGACAGGT
ATCCGGTAAGCGGCAGGGTCGGAACAGGAGAGCGCACGAGGGAGCTTCCAGGGGGAAACGCCTGGTATCT
TTATAGTCCTGTCGGGTTTCGCCACCTCTGACTTGAGCGTCGATTTTTGTGATGCTCGTCAGGGGGGCGG
AGCCTATGGAAAAACGCCAGCAACGCGGCCTTTTTACGGTTCCTGGCCTTTTGCTGGCCTTTTGCTCACA
TGTTCTTTCCTGCGTTATCCCCTGATTCTGTGGATAACCGTATTACCGCCTTTGAGTGAGCTGATACCGC
TCGCCGCAGCCGAACGACCGAGCGCAGCGAGTCAGTGAGCGAGGAAGCGGAAGAGCGCCCAATACGCAAA
CCGCCTCTCCCCGCGCGTTGGCCGATTCATTAATGCAGCAATTAGTCAGCAACCATAGTCCCGCCCCTAA
CTCCGCCCATCCCGCCCCTAACTCCGCCCAGTTCCGCCCATTCTCCGCCCCATGGCTGACTAATTTTTTT
TATTTATGCAGAGGCCGAGGCCGCCTCGGCCTCTGAGCTATTCCAGAAGTAGTGAAGAGGCTTTTTTGGA
GGCCTAGGCTTTTGCAAAAAGCTCCTCGAGGTCGACGGTATACAGACATGATAAGATACATTGATGAGTT
TGGACAAACCACAACTAGAATGCAGTGAAAAAAATGCTTTATTTGTGAAATTTGTGATGCTATTGCTTTA
TTTGTAACCATTATAAGCTGCAATAAACAAGTTGGGGTGGGCGAAGAACTCCAGCATGAGATCCCCGCGC
TGGAGGATCATCCAGCCGGCGTCCCGGAAAACGATTCCGAAGCCCAACCTTTCATAGAAGGCGGCGGTGG
AATCGAAATCTCGTAGCACGTGTCAGTCCTGCTCCTCGGCCACGAAGTGCTTAGCCCTCCCACACATAAC
CAGAGGGCAGCAATTCACGAATCCCAACTGCCGTCGGCTGTCCATCACTGTCCTTCACTATGGCTTTGAT
CCCAGGATGCAGATCGAGAAGCACCTGTCGGCACCGTCCGCAGGGGCTCAAGATGCCCCTGTTCTCATTT
CCGATCGCGACGATACAAGTCAGGTTGCCAGCTGCCGCAGCAGCAGCAGTGCCCAGCACCACGAGTTCTG
CACAAGGTCCCCCAGTAAAATGATATACATTGACACCAGTGAAGATGCGGCCGTCGCTAGAGAGAGCTGC
GCTGGCGACGCTGTAGTCTTCAGAGATGGGGATGCTGTTGATTGTAGCCGTTGCTCTTTCAATGAGGGTG
GATTCTTCTTGAGACAAAGGCTTGGCCATGGTGGCAAGCTTATCATCGTGTTTTTCAAAGGAAAACCACG
TCCCCGTGGTTCGGGGGGCCTAGACGTTTTTTTAACCTCGACTAAACACATGTAAAGCATGTGCACCGAG
GCCCCAGATCAGATCCCATACAATGGGGTACCTTCTGGGCATCCTTCAGCCCCTTGTTGAATACGCTTGA
GGAGAGCCATTTGACTCTTTCCACAACTATCCAACTCACAACGTGGCACTGGGGTTGTGCCGCCTTTGCA
GGTGTATCTTATACACGTGGCTTTTGGCCGCAGAGGCACCTGTCGCCAGGTGGGGGGTTCCGCTGCCTGC
AAAGGGTCGCTACAGACGTTGTTTGTCTTCAAGAAGCTTCCAGAGGAACTGCTTCCTTCACGACATTCAA
CAGACCTTGCATTCCTTTGGCGAGAGGGGAAAGACCCCTAGGAATGCTCGTCAAGAAGACAGGGCCAGGT
TTCCGGGCCCTCACATTGCCAAAAGACGGCAATATGGTGGAAAATAACATATAGACAAACGCACACCGGC
CTTATTCCAAGCGGCTTCGGCCAGTAACGTTAGGGGGGGGGGGGGGGGGGGGGGGGGGGGGGGGGGGGCG
GAATTCGTTAACTGCGGCCGCTTAGACCCAACGATTGTAGGGTCCCGCAACATGAGTGAGAGAGTATGGG
GACACGGTAACAACATTGTCTCGGGTTAAGGTTGATGCAACTCGAGAAGGAATTTGGTGTGATAAATTGG
CTTCGGGGGATACATCAGGACACTCCCGGTCTGCGGGCTTTTTTTTCGTTACTTTTTTGCATTTACACTT
AATTTTGTTGATATCAAAACCATGATTAGGCTTGTTTAGGCTTTTGTGCTGGTAGAATACAAGGGACACA
CGAAAAGGGACCCCTCGTTTGGGGGAGCGCAAAGAGGTGGTAGCATGAAGCTCCTTCCGAGCGCACTCAA
TGAGCACCGAGCCGTGAATGGGTGCTATCGCCACGCCACCAAAGGAAGGATCGGCGTAGATCTCCTCACT
GTCTGACCAGAATTCATCAAGTTGAGGCAAGTTATCGTCCTCGGGGTGCTGAGGCTCATCCGCTTCAGGG
TGCCGCTCATCTTCCACCTGACAGGAAGCCAGTTTCTGAGAATTGCTGAGGAGAGGGAGCTGCTGGTTTG
ACTGGTTAGAAGTTAGCTGCTCAGATGGACTAGTGAGAGGCTCAGCATGAACGGGAGAATCGGCTGTGGG
AAGAGACTGGTGAGGATGAGCAGCCACCTCGGCAGGCTGCACCGTTCCAGTACATTCCCCAGCAGCTGCA
TTAGCACCACTGTGTGCTCCAGAAGGCATTGTGCAGTGGAGAATACTACTTGTTTCTGCAAACCCACCTG
AGGCTGTTTTACTGTACGTACAGGTAGATGTTTCTGCGGAGGAAGCCTGCAGGGGACAGAAGTCTGTAGA
TTCGTCTTTCACTAGGTGAGAAGTAGATGAGGCTGATGAAAAGCTCTTAGTGTTGTGTGAACCTGGGGCT
CCCTTTGGGCTGGCAGAGATCCTCTTCCTTCTGAGACCAGCAGTACCTGATTTATTGTGGTTCTGCTTCA
TTTTGGCCCTCTTCCCACATCGAGGAACAGGCTCAGTAAAACGTAGTCGCCTCTTCCTGGTTGGCCCATT
GACTTGGATGGCCCCAGATTTGATTTTGGCCTTCATCCCTTCCACGGAGCCAAATTCATCAGTGTCTGCA
AGCCGGTATAGTGGCAGGACGTGGAGTTGTTCATCCTCGGGACAATTTGTGTCACGGCCATCTGCTCGAA
TCAACGTACACACCACGGTGCTTCCGTTGTGCATGTTGTGAATGTCCTTGTGAGAATGGGCACAAAAATC
CATGCAACAGGTGACACCAGAGAAAGGACGCCCCTCTTCATTTCCAAGTCGACAGTCTCCAGCAACTTCT
TCATATTCCACCTGATTTTGATAAGCAACTGGAGCCATCTGCTTGTAAAGTGGAGCTAATACTGTAGCCA
ATTCTTGTAAATTCTTTTCAAGCTGTTTTTCCTCTCTGCTTATGAGGGTCTTGCGGTCTGGAATGATCCA
CCCGGTTTTCACGTCACTTCCTTCAGAACTCATTCCAGTAATTCTCTTATAGTAGTTATGTAAGGGGTAG
TTTGGAGCAAGTCTGAATTTTCTGGGGTTTTCACTCCTGCGATCGCCTCGAGATCTTCCTTGGAAGTATA
GGTTTTCTCCGGACTTGTACAGCTCGTCCATGCCGAGAGTGATCCCGGCGGCGGTCACGAACTCCAGCAG
GACCATGTGATCGCGCTTCTCGTTGGGGTCTTTGCTCAGGGCGGACTGGGTGCTCAGGTAGTGGTTGTCG
GGCAGCAGCACGGGGCCGTCGCCGATGGGGGTGTTCTGCTGGTAGTGGTCGGCGAGCTGCACGCTGCCGT
CCTCGATGTTGTGGCGGATCTTGAAGTTCACCTTGATGCCGTTCTTCTGCTTGTCGGCCATGATATAGAC
GTTGTGGCTGTTGTAGTTGTACTCCAGCTTGTGCCCCAGGATGTTGCCGTCCTCCTTGAAGTCGATGCCC
TTCAGCTCGATGCGGTTCACCAGGGTGTCGCCCTCGAACTTCACCTCGGCGCGGGTCTTGTAGTTGCCGT
CGTCCTTGAAGAAGATGGTGCGCTCCTGGACGTAGCCTTCGGGCATGGCGGACTTGAAGAAGTCGTGCTG
CTTCATGTGGTCGGGGTAGCGGCTGAAGCACTGCACGCCGTAGGTCAGGGTGGTCACGAGGGTGGGCCAG
GGCACGGGCAGCTTGCCGGTGGTGCAGATGAACTTCAGGGTCAGCTTGCCGTAGGTGGCATCGCCCTCGC
CCTCGCCGGACACGCTGAACTTGTGGCCGTTTACGTCGCCGTCCAGCTCGACCAGGATGGGCACCACCCC
GGTGAACAGCTCCTCGCCCTTGCTCACCATGGTGGCGACCGGCCGGTGGATCCGAATTCTTTGCCAAAAT
GATGAGACAGCACAATAACCAGCACGTTGCCCAGGAGCTGTAGGAAAAAGAAGAAGGCATGAACATGGTT
AGCAGAGGCTCTAGAGCCGCCGGTCACACGCCAGAAGCCGAACCCCGCCCTGCCCCGTCCCCCCCGAAGG
CAGCCGTCCCCCCGCGGACAGCCCCGAGGCTGGAGAGGGAGAAGGGGACGGCGGCGCGGCGACGCACGAA
GGCCCTCCCCGCCCATTTCCTTCCTGCCGGCGCCGCACCGCTTCGCCCCGCGCCCGCTAGAGGGGGTGCG
GCGGCGCCTCCCAGATTTCGGCTCCGCACAGATTTGGGACAAAGGAAGTCCCTGCGCCCTCTCGCACGAT
TACCATAAAAGGCAATGGCTGCGGCTCGCCGCGCCTCGACAGCCGCCGGCGCTCCGGGGGCCGCCGCGCC
CCTCCCCCGAGCCCTCCCCGGCCCGAGGCGGCCCCGCCCCGCCCGGCACCCCCACCTGCCGCCACCCCCC
GCCCGGCACGGCGAGCCCCGCGCCACGCCCCGTACGGAGCCCCGCACCCGAAGCCGGGCCGTGCTCAGCA
ACTCGGGGAGGGGGGTGCAGGGGGGGTTGCAGCCCGACCGACGCGCCCACACCCCCTGCTCACCCCCCCA
CGCACACACCCCGCACGCAGCCTTTGTTCCCCTCGCAGCCCCCCCCGCACCGCGGGGCACCGCCCCCGGC
CGCGCTCCCCTCGCGCACACTGCGGAGCGCACAAAGCCCCGCGCCGCGCCCGCAGCGCTCACAGCCGCCG
GGCAGCGCGGAGCCGCACGCGGCGCTCCCCACGCACACACACACGCACGCACCCCCCGAGCCGCTCCCCC
CGCACAAAGGGCCCTCCCGGAGCCCCTCAAGGCTTTCACGCAGCCACAGAAAAGAAACAAGCCGTCATTA
AACCAAGCGCTAATTACAGCCCGGAGGAGAAGGGCCGTCCCGCCCGCTCACCTGTGGGAGTAACGCGGTC
AGTCAGAGCCGGGGCGGGCGGCGCGAGGCGGCGGCGGAGCGGGGCACGGGGCGAAGGCAGCGCGCAGCGA
CTCCCGCCCGCCGCGCGCTTCGCTTTTTATAGGGCCGCCGCCGCCGCCGCCTCGCCATAAAAGGAAACTT
TCGGAGCGCGCCGCTCTGATTGGCTGCCGCCGCACCTCTCCGCCTCGCCCCGCCCCGCCCCTCGCCCCGC
CCCGCCCCGCCTGGCGCGCGCCCCCCCCCCCCCCCGCCCCCATCGCTGCACAAAATAATTAAAAAATAAA
TAAATACAAAATTGGGGGTGGGGAGGGGGGGGAGATGGGGAGAGTGAAGCAGAACGTGGGGCTCACCTCG
ACCATGGTAATAGCGATGACTAATACGTAGATGTACTGCCAAGTAGGAAAGTCCCATAAGGTCATGTACT
GGGCATAATGCCAGGCGGGCCATTTACCGTCATTGACGTCAATAGGGGGCGTACTTGGCATATGATACAC
TTGATGTACTGCCAAGTGGGCAGTTTACCGTAAATACTCCACCCATTGACGTCAATGGAAAGTCCCTATT
GGCGTTACTATGGGAACATACGTCATTATTGACGTCAATGGGCGGGGGTCGTTGGGCGGTCAGCCAGGCG
GGCCATTTACCGTAAGTTATGTAACGCGGAACTCCATATATGGGCTATGAACTAATGACCCCGTAATTGA
TTACTATTAATAACTAGGACGCGTCCTATAGTGAGTCGTATTACAATTCACTGGCCGTCGTTTTACAACG
TCGTGACTGGGAAAACCCTGGCGTTACCCAACTTAATCGCCTTGCAGCACATCCCCCTTTCGCCAGCTGG
CGTAATAGCGAAGAGGCCCGCACCGATCGCCCTTCCCAACAGTTGCGCAGCCTGAATGGCGAATGG
Features (pLannotate 1.2.2; 23 found; start..end, strand, type, name):
      1..456     +  rep_origin     f1 ori (sequence partly withheld): f1 bacteriophage origin of replication; arrow indicates direction of (+) strand synthesis
    457..556     -  misc_feature   bom (fragment): basis of mobility region from pBR322
    658..693     -  CDS            rop (fragment): Rop protein, which maintains plasmids at low copy number; rop
    788..892     +  promoter       AmpR promoter: bla
    893..1753    +  CDS            AmpR: β-lactamase; bla; confers resistance to ampicillin, carbenicillin, and related antibiotics
   1924..2512    +  rep_origin     ori: high-copy-number ColE1/pMB1/pBR322/pUC origin of replication
   2695..2749    +  CDS            lacI (fragment): lac repressor; lacI; The lac repressor binds to the lac operator to inhibit transcription in E. coli. This inhibition can be relieved by adding lactose or isopropyl-β-D-thiogalactopyranoside (IPTG).
   2749..2938    +  promoter       SV40 promoter: SV40 early promoter
   2944..2961    -  misc_feature   MCS (fragment): pBluescript multiple cloning site
   2972..3093    -  polyA_signal   SV40 poly(A) signal: SV40 polyadenylation signal
   3088..3213    -  CDS            ble (fragment): BLE_KLEPN - Experimental evidence at protein level: Swiss-Prot protein existence level 1. Binding protein with a strong affinity to the bleomycin family of antibiotics. Binds to CL990; an antimitotic-antibiotic compound. From Klebsiella pneumoniae.
   3223..3250    -  CDS            BleoR (fragment): antibiotic-binding protein; Sh ble from Streptoalloteichus hindustanus; confers resistance to bleomycin, phleomycin, and Zeocin™
   3251..3649    -  CDS            BSD: blasticidin S deaminase; Aspergillus terreus BSD; confers resistance to blasticidin
   3660..4122    -  misc_feature   IRES: internal ribosome entry site (IRES) of the encephalomyocarditis virus (EMCV)
   4227..4250    +  promoter       chicken β-actin promoter (fragment): No description available
   4275..5861    -  CDS            Tet1 (fragment): TET1_MOUSE - Also known as Cxxc6, Kiaa1676. Experimental evidence at protein level: Swiss-Prot protein existence level 1. Dioxygenase that catalyzes the conversion of the modified genomic base 5-methylcytosine (5mC) into 5-hydroxymethylcytosine (5hmC) and plays a key role in active DNA demethylation. Also mediates subsequent conversion of 5hmC into 5-formylcytosine (5fC), and conversion of 5fC to 5-carboxylcytosine (5caC). Conversion of 5mC into 5hmC, 5fC and 5caC probably constitutes the first step in cytosine demethylation. Methylation at the C5 position of cytosine bases is an epigenetic mo
   5874..6590    -  CDS            EGFP: EGFP is a basic (constitutively fluorescent) green fluorescent protein published in 1996, derived from Aequorea victoria. It is reported to be a rapidly-maturing weak dimer with moderate acid sensitivity.
   6614..6670    -  CDS            HBB (fragment): HBB_LEPEU - Experimental evidence at protein level: Swiss-Prot protein existence level 1. Involved in oxygen transport from the lung to the various peripheral tissues. From Lepus europaeus (European hare).
   6668..7684    -  intron         chimeric intron: chimera between introns from chicken β-actin and rabbit β-globin
   7685..7961    -  promoter       chicken β-actin promoter: No description available
   7963..8266    -  enhancer       CMV enhancer: human cytomegalovirus immediate early enhancer
   8335..8353    -  promoter       T7 promoter: promoter for bacteriophage T7 RNA polymerase
   8356..8513    +  CDS            lacZα (fragment): LacZα fragment of β-galactosidase; lacZ fragment
