[The description below was written by a language model from this plasmid's Addgene catalogue record and pLannotate feature annotations shown in this document.]
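Description:
pGFP-mTet1-DSBH pc2335 is a mammalian expression plasmid of about 8.5 kb that produces the double-stranded β-helix (DSBH) domain of mouse Tet1 fused to an N-terminal GFP. It was derived from a parent construct carrying GFP-tagged full-length Tet1 by amplifying the DSBH-coding region and swapping it in place of the full-length sequence between AsiSI and NotI sites. In bacteria the plasmid replicates from a high-copy ColE1/pUC-type origin and is selected with ampicillin through the β-lactamase gene. An f1 origin is also present, along with small remnants of earlier cloning vectors (bom, rop, lacI, lacZα, MCS and a T7 promoter) that have no evident role in the design.

The expression unit is driven by the CAG promoter, annotated as the CMV immediate-early enhancer, the chicken β-actin promoter and the chimeric β-actin/β-globin intron, which together give strong constitutive transcription in many mammalian cell types. This is followed by EGFP and then an approximately 1.6 kb Tet1 fragment in the same orientation. Downstream on the same strand lie an EMCV IRES and a blasticidin S deaminase gene, followed by bleomycin-resistance fragments and an SV40 polyadenylation signal. This arrangement suggests a bicistronic transcript in which blasticidin resistance is coupled to expression of the fusion protein, allowing selection of expressing cells, although the catalogue entry does not mention a mammalian selection marker. Tet1 is a dioxygenase that oxidises 5-methylcytosine to 5-hydroxymethylcytosine and further products. The associated study examined the recruitment of Tet1 to replicating heterochromatin, so this fluorescent domain construct is suited to examining the localisation and behaviour of the isolated DSBH region in live or fixed cells.
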