Addgene plasmid #201697: pGFP-mTet1-DSBH pc2335
Purpose: Expresses of GFP-tagged mTet1-DSBH in mammalian cells
Depositing lab: Cristina Cardoso. Depositing organization: Technische Universitaet Darmstadt. Publication: Isoform-specific and ubiquitination dependent recruitment of Tet1 to replicating heterochromatin modulates methylcytosine oxidation. Arroyo M, Hastert FD, Zhadan A, Schelter F, Zimbelmann S, Rausch C, Ludwig AK, Carell T, Cardoso MC. Nat Commun. 2022 Sep 2;13(1):5173. doi: 10.1038/s41467-022-32799-8. PubMed 36056023.
Backbone
  Vector backbone: GFP Tet1 (pc2271)
  Total vector size (bp): 8570
  Modifications to backbone: GFP-tagged Tet1-DSBH (pc2335) was generated by amplifying the respective sequences from full-length Tet1 and replacing the full-length Tet1 sequence (pc2271) with AsiSI and NotI restriction.
  Vector type: Mammalian Expression
Growth in bacteria
  Bacterial resistance: Ampicillin, 100 μg/mL
  Growth temperature: 37°C
  Growth strain: DH5alpha
  Copy number: Unknown
Gene/Insert
  Gene/Insert name: Tet1 DSBH (alt name: Tet1 Double Strand Beta Helix Domain)
  Species: M. musculus (mouse)
  GenBank ID: NM_001406381.1
  Entrez Gene: Tet1 (a.k.a. 2510010B09Rik, Cxxc6, D10Ertd17e, LCX, mKIAA1676)
  Promoter: CAG
  Tag / fusion protein: GFP (N terminal on backbone)
  Cloning method: Restriction Enzyme; 5′ cloning site AsiSI (unknown if destroyed); 3′ cloning site NotI (unknown if destroyed)
  Sequencing primers: 5′ AAGCGATCGCCCAAGGAAATTTAGGCTAC; 3′ AAAAGCGGCCGCTTAGAGGGAACGATTG
Terms and licenses: Academic/Nonprofit Terms; Industry Terms: Not Available to Industry
How to cite: pGFP-mTet1-DSBH pc2335 was a gift from Cristina Cardoso (Addgene plasmid # 201697 ; http://n2t.net/addgene:201697 ; RRID:Addgene_201697)
